>Addgene plasmid #229776 | CLYBL_Bxb1-GA_LP_Dual_TC | addgene full sequence | sequence record 462084 | Addgene NGS Result
AGTGGTGATTTTGTGCCGAGCTGCCGGTCGGGGAGCTGTTGGCTGGCTGGTGGCAGGATATATTGTGGTG
TAAACAAATTGACGCTTAGACAACTTAATAACACATTGCGGACGTTTTTAATGTACTGGGGTTGAACACT
CTGTGCCAGCAGGAGAATCATGCCAATGGGCCAATATACATTCTGACCCACAGTTTCATAATAAAATAAA
ATGGTTGTGGTTGTAAGCCACTATGTTTCAGAGTGGTTTGTTACACAGCAATAAATAACTAATATAGTAG
GCATACCATCAAGTCCAAAGTAGGTAGAGAAGAATGTAAATAGCAGAGCAAAACAGCATGACTGGTGGCT
GGGAGGCTTAAAACTGGGACAGGATCAGAGTCATGAAAGAAGTCAAAGAAATGGTTCAGAAGTAAGGCTG
AGACTGACTTACAAAAGCTGAAAGTCCCTTTAAGTTGGTGTTTGGTGCATTGGCAGGGGCAGGTATGGTG
ACTTAAAAGAGCCATGCTCAACAAGATCAAGCACAACACAATCACGGGTCACCCCAGCAGACCTTAGCGA
GTCTAGCCATTTCTTTGGTGGTGGTCACAGTCATGCTTCAGCCCAGTTTCCACTTGGACAAATGGTACAT
ATTTTCAATGAGATGAAAATTAAGATACAATCCATGTGCTCAGAGAGTGATCACAGCTCTGACTAAACAC
TGTGCCCCAAAGTGTTGAGGAATTGGGAAAACCTAGCTGAGTTAGTGGTCTCTTTTCTGTTACAATAAAG
CTCATAATGAAAATTAGCCTTCTTTGTTCTTCCCCAAGTCTTTCTTTCTAGACGAAACTACTTTCAACTG
TTTTAACTTCCTTACTGTTAACTTCCATATTTCTAGATAGTATGGTCAGACTGTTATTTCTTGACTTTTA
AATGTAAGATATTATCTACTGACTTCCTTCTATGTAAGATGAGGATTGAGCTCTCTTACCCTTCTCCCAA
CTAAGTCACGACGTTGTAAAACGACGGCCAGTCTTAATTAAGAAGTTCCTATTCCGAAGTTCCTATTCTC
TAGAAAGTATAGGAACTTCAGCTTGATCTACTGAGTGGGAATTGGCTCCGGTGCCCGTCAGTGGGCAGAG
CGCACATCGCCCACAGTCCCCGAGAAGTTGGGGGGAGGGGTCGGCTTCTACCGGGTAGGGGAGGCGCTTT
TCCCAAGGCAGTCTGGAGCATGCGCTTTAGCAGCCCCGCTGGGCACTTGGCGCTACACAAGTGGCCTCTG
GCCTCGCACACATTCCACATCCACCGGTAGGCGCCAACCGGCTCCGTTCTTTGGTGGCCCCTTCGCGCCA
CCTTCTACTCCTCCCCTAGTCAGGAAGTTCCCCCCCGCCCCGCAGCTCGCGTCGTGCAGGACGTGACAAA
TGGAAGTAGCACGTCTCACTAGTCTCGTGCAGATGGACAGCACCGCTGAGCAATGGAAGCGGGTAGGCCT
TTGGGGCAGCGGCCAATAGCAGCTTTGCTCCTTCGCTTTCTGGGCTCAGAGGCTGGGAAGGGGTGGGTCC
GGGGGCGGGCTCAGGGGCGGGCTCAGGGGCGGGGCGGGCGCCCGAAGGTCCTCCGGAGGCCCGGCATTCT
GCACGCTTCAAAAGCGCACGTCTGCCGCGCTGTTCTCCTCTTCCTCATCTCCGGGCCTTTCGACAATTGC
CACCATGGTGAGCAAGGGCGAGGCAGTGATCAAGGAGTTCATGCGGTTCAAGGTGCACATGGAGGGCTCC
ATGAACGGCCACGAGTTCGAGATCGAGGGCGAGGGCGAGGGCCGCCCCTACGAGGGCACCCAGACCGCCA
AGCTGAAGGTGACCAAGGGTGGCCCCCTGCCCTTCTCCTGGGACATCCTGTCCCCTCAGTTCATGTACGG
CTCCAGGGCCTTCACCAAGCACCCCGCCGACATCCCCGACTACTATAAGCAGTCCTTCCCCGAGGGCTTC
AAGTGGGAGCGCGTGATGAACTTCGAGGACGGCGGCGCCGTGACCGTGACCCAGGACACCTCCCTGGAGG
ACGGCACCCTGATCTACAAGGTGAAGCTCCGCGGCACCAACTTCCCTCCTGACGGCCCCGTAATGCAGAA
GAAGACAATGGGCTGGGAAGCGTCCACCGAGCGGTTGTACCCCGAGGACGGCGTGCTGAAGGGCGACATT
AAGATGGCCCTGCGCCTGAAGGACGGCGGCCGCTACCTGGCGGACTTCAAGACCACCTACAAGGCCAAGA
AGCCCGTGCAGATGCCCGGCGCCTACAACGTCGACCGCAAGTTGGACATCACCTCCCACAACGAGGACTA
CACCGTGGTGGAACAGTACGAACGCTCCGAGGGCCGCCACTCCACCGGCGGCATGGACGAGCTGTACAAG
TAAAACTTGTTTATTGCAGCTTATAATGGTTACAAATAAAGCAATAGCATCACAAATTTCACAAATAAAG
CATTTTTTTCACTGCATTCTAGTTGTGGTTTGTCCAAACTCATCAATGTATCTTACATATGATTCATGTC
TAGATATACGTGGTTTGTCTGGTCAACCACCGCGGACTCAGTGGTGTACGGTACAAACCCATATGCGCGC
CTTACCGAGTACAAGCCCACGGTGCGCCTCGCCACCCGCGACGACGTCCCCAGGGCCGTACGCACCCTCG
CCGCCGCGTTCGCCGACTACCCCGCCACGCGCCACACCGTCGATCCGGACCGCCACATCGAGCGGGTCAC
CGAGCTGCAAGAACTCTTCCTCACGCGCGTCGGGCTCGACATCGGCAAGGTGTGGGTCGCGGACGACGGC
GCCGCGGTGGCGGTCTGGACCACGCCGGAGAGCGTCGAAGCGGGGGCGGTGTTCGCCGAGATCGGCCCGC
GCATGGCCGAGTTGAGCGGTTCCCGGCTGGCCGCGCAGCAACAGATGGAAGGCCTCCTGGCGCCGCACCG
GCCCAAGGAGCCCGCGTGGTTCCTGGCCACCGTCGGCGTCTCGCCCGACCACCAGGGCAAGGGTCTGGGC
AGCGCCGTCGTGCTCCCCGGAGTGGAGGCGGCCGAGCGCGCCGGGGTGCCCGCCTTCCTGGAGACCTCCG
CGCCCCGCAACCTCCCCTTCTACGAGCGGCTCGGCTTCACCGTCACCGCCGACGTCGAGGTGCCCGAAGG
ACCGCGCACCTGGTGCATGACCCGCAAGCCCGGTGCCTGACACGTGCTACGAGATTTCGATTCCACCGCC
GCCTTCTATGAAAGGTTGGGCTTCGGAATCGTTTTCCGGGACGCCGGCTGGATGATCCTCCAGCGCGGGG
ATCTCATGCTGGAGTTCTTCGCCCACCCCAACTTGTTTATTGCAGCTTATAATGGTTACAAATAAAGCAA
TAGCATCACAAATTTCACAAATAAAGCATTTTTTTCACTGCATTCTAGTTGTGGTTTGTCCAAACTCATC
AATGTATCTTATGAAGTTCCTATTCCGAAGTTCCTATTCTTCAAATAGTATAGGAACTTCGAACATCCAG
CTGATATCCATCCCCTCCTCCTCATCCTTCCAACATAAATATATTTTGGGATTATATCAACATTCAATGT
TACTTAAAGTGACCTTGTAAATATTTTCACAACTGAGCCATGTTTGATTTGTATACTTATGTTTACTTTA
CTGTTTTTCCTGAAGTTAATAATTGCCTTGAATTTATTTATTTCTTTAAAAATGTTTCATTACTCAGGAC
TGTAGTTTACATTACGATTCTTTGTGTTATACAGTTGATGGGTTTCTTTTCTTTCTTAATTTCTTTAAAA
AATAGAGATGGGGTCTTACTATATTACCCAGGCTGGTCTTGAAGTCCTGGGCTCAAGTGATCTTCCTGTC
TCAGCCTACCAAGTAGCTGAGACTATAGGTGCAAAAAAGCCACTATACCTGGCTAGTTTACAGGTTTTAA
CAAATGCATTATGCCACGTATCCATTATTACAGGATCACACAAGATATTTTCATTACCCTGAAAGCATCC
CTGTGTTCCACCAATTCATCCTGCCTCCATGAGCCGCTGGCAACCACTGATCTCTATAGTTTTGCCTTTT
CTAAAATGTCATATAATTGGAATCATACAGTCTGTAGCATTTTCAGACTAGCTTTTAAAATTTGGCAATA
TGCATTTAAGGTTCCTCCTTAAATGTGAAGGGCATAGCCAATGTGGCTTGATAGCTCATTTCTTTTTATT
GGTGAATATTTCATTGTCTGGATGTTCCACAGTTTGTTTATCCATTCACCTATTCAATTTGCTTTTTTTC
TGTGTATCTATCACTAATTCAATACTGGACTCTCCAACAGAGCCGGGACACGAAGTGATCCGTTTAAACT
ATCAGTGTTTGACAGGATATATTGGCGGGTAAACCTAAGAGAAAAGAGCGTTTATTAGAATAATCGGATA
TTTAAAAGGGCGTGAAAAGGTTTATCCGTTCGTCCATTTGTATGTGCCAGCCGCCTTTGCGACGCTCACC
GGGCTGGTTGCCCTCGCCGCTGGGCTGGCGGCCGTCTATGGCCCTGCAAACGCGCCAGAAACGCCGTCGA
AGCCGTGTGCGAGACACCGCGGCCGCCGGCGTTGTGGATACCTCGCGGAAAACTTGGCCCTCACTGACAG
ATGAGGGGCGGACGTTGACACTTGAGGGGCCGACTCACCCGGCGCGGCGTTGACAGATGAGGGGCAGGCT
CGATTTCGGCCGGCGACGTGGAGCTGGCCAGCCTCGCAAATCGGCGAAAACGCCTGATTTTACGCGAGTT
TCCCACAGATGATGTGGACAAGCCTGGGGATAAGTGCCCTGCGGTATTGACACTTGAGGGGCGCGACTAC
TGACAGATGAGGGGCGCGATCCTTGACACTTGAGGGGCAGAGTGCTGACAGATGAGGGGCGCACCTATTG
ACATTTGAGGGGCTGTCCACAGGCAGAAAATCCAGCATTTGCAAGGGTTTCCGCCCGTTTTTCGGCCACC
GCTAACCTGTCTTTTAACCTGCTTTTAAACCAATATTTATAAACCTTGTTTTTAACCAGGGCTGCGCCCT
GTGCGCGTGACCGCGCACGCCGAAGGGGGGTGCCCCCCCTTCTCGAACCCTCCCGGCCCGCTAACGCGGG
CCTCCCATCCCCCCAGGGGCTGCGCCCCTCGGCCGCGAACGGCCTCACCCCAAAAATGGCAGCGCTGGCC
AATTCCCGAGTGCGCGGAACCCCTATTTGTTTATTTTTCTAAATACATTCAAATATGTATCCGCTCATGA
GACAATAACCCTGATAAATGCTTCAATAATATTGAAAAAGGAAGAGTATGGCTAAAATGAGAATATCACC
GGAATTGAAAAAACTGATCGAAAAATACCGCTGCGTAAAAGATACGGAAGGAATGTCTCCTGCTAAGGTA
TATAAGCTGGTGGGAGAAAATGAAAACCTATATTTAAAAATGACGGACAGCCGGTATAAAGGGACCACCT
ATGATGTGGAACGGGAAAAGGACATGATGCTATGGCTGGAAGGAAAGCTGCCTGTTCCAAAGGTCCTGCA
CTTTGAACGGCATGATGGCTGGAGCAATCTGCTCATGAGTGAGGCCGATGGCGTCCTTTGCTCGGAAGAG
TATGAAGATGAACAAAGCCCTGAAAAGATTATCGAGCTGTATGCGGAGTGCATCAGGCTCTTTCACTCCA
TCGACATATCGGATTGTCCCTATACGAATAGCTTAGACAGCCGCTTAGCCGAATTGGATTACTTACTGAA
TAACGATCTGGCCGATGTGGATTGCGAAAACTGGGAAGAGGACACTCCATTTAAAGATCCGCGCGAGCTG
TATGATTTTTTAAAGACGGAAAAGCCCGAAGAGGAACTTGTCTTTTCCCACGGCGACCTGGGAGACAGCA
ACATCTTTGTGAAAGATGGCAAAGTAAGTGGCTTTATTGATCTTGGGAGAAGCGGCAGGGCGGACAAGTG
GTATGACATTGCCTTCTGCGTCCGGTCGCTCAGGGAGGATATCGGGGAAGAACAGTATGTCGAGCTATTT
TTTGACTTACTGGGGATCAAGCCTGATTGGGAGAAAATAAAATATTATATTTTACTGGATGAATTGTTTT
AGCTGTCAGACCAAGTTTACTCATATATACTTTAGATTGATTTAAAACTTCATTTTTAATTTAAAAGGAT
CTAGGTGAAGATCCTTTTTGATAATCTCATGACCAAAATCCCTTAACGTGAGTTTTCGTTCCACTGAGCG
TCAGACCCCGTAGAAAAGATCAAAGGATCTTCTTGAGATCCTTTTTTTCTGCGCGTAATCTGCTGCTTGC
AAACAAAAAAACCACCGCTACCAGCGGTGGTTTGTTTGCCGGATCAAGAGCTACCAACTCTTTTTCCGAA
GGTAACTGGCTTCAGCAGAGCGCAGATACCAAATACTGTTCTTCTAGTGTAGCCGTAGTTAGGCCACCAC
TTCAAGAACTCTGTAGCACCGCCTACATACCTCGCTCTGCTAATCCTGTTACCAGTGGCTGCTGCCAGTG
GCGATAAGTCGTGTCTTACCGGGTTGGACTCAAGACGATAGTTACCGGATAAGGCGCAGCGGTCGGGCTG
AACGGGGGGTTCGTGCACACAGCCCAGCTTGGAGCGAACGACCTACACCGAACTGAGATACCTACAGCGT
GAGCTATGAGAAAGCGCCACGCTTCCCGAAGGGAGAAAGGCGGACAGGTATCCGGTAAGCGGCAGGGTCG
GAACAGGAGAGCGCACGAGGGAGCTTCCAGGGGGAAACGCCTGGTATCTTTATAGTCCTGTCGGGTTTCG
CCACCTCTGACTTGAGCGTCGATTTTTGTGATGCTCGTCAGGGGGGCGGAGCCTATGGAAAAACGCCAGC
AACGCGGCCTTTTTACGGTTCCTGGCAGATCCTAGATGTGGCGCAACGATGCCGGCGACAAGCAGGAGCG
CACCGACTTCTTCCGCATCAAGTGTTTTGGCTCTCAGGCCGAGGCCCACGGCAAGTATTTGGGCAAGGGG
TCGCTGGTATTCGTGCAGGGCAAGATTCGGAATACCAAGTACGAGAAGGACGGCCAGACGGTCTACGGGA
CCGACTTCATTGCCGATAAGGTGGATTATCTGGACACCAAGGCACCAGGCGGGTCAAATCAGGAATAAGG
GCACATTGCCCCGGCGTGAGTCGGGGCAATCCCGCAAGGAGGGTGAATGAATCGGACGTTTGACCGGAAG
GCATACAGGCAAGAACTGATCGACGCGGGGTTTTCCGCCGAGGATGCCGAAACCATCGCAAGCCGCACCG
TCATGCGTGCGCCCCGCGAAACCTTCCAGTCCGTCGGCTCGATGGTCCAGCAAGCTACGGCCAAGATCGA
GCGCGACAGCGTGCAACTGGCTCCCCCTGCCCTGCCCGCGCCATCGGCCGCCGTGGAGCGTTCGCGTCGT
CTTGAACAGGAGGCGGCAGGTTTGGCGAAGTCGATGACCATCGACACGCGAGGAACTATGACGACCAAGA
AGCGAAAAACCGCCGGCGAGGACCTGGCAAAACAGGTCAGCGAGGCCAAGCAGGCCGCGTTGCTGAAACA
CACGAAGCAGCAGATCAAGGAAATGCAGCTTTCCTTGTTCGATATTGCGCCGTGGCCGGACACGATGCGA
GCGATGCCAAACGACACGGCCCGCTCTGCCCTGTTCACCACGCGCAACAAGAAAATCCCGCGCGAGGCGC
TGCAAAACAAGGTCATTTTCCACGTCAACAAGGACGTGAAGATCACCTACACCGGCGTCGAGCTGCGGGC
CGACGATGACGAACTGGTGTGGCAGCAGGTGTTGGAGTACGCGAAGCGCACCCCTATCGGCGAGCCGATC
ACCTTCACGTTCTACGAGCTTTGCCAGGACCTGGGCTGGTCGATCAATGGCCGGTATTACACGAAGGCCG
AGGAATGCCTGTCGCGCCTACAGGCGACGGCGATGGGCTTCACGTCCGACCGCGTTGGGCACCTGGAATC
GGTGTCGCTGCTGCACCGCTTCCGCGTCCTGGACCGTGGCAAGAAAACGTCCCGTTGCCAGGTCCTGATC
GACGAGGAAATCGTCGTGCTGTTTGCTGGCGACCACTACACGAAATTCATATGGGAGAAGTACCGCAAGC
TGTCGCCGACGGCCCGACGGATGTTCGACTATTTCAGCTCGCACCGGGAGCCGTACCCGCTCAAGCTGGA
AACCTTCCGCCTCATGTGCGGATCGGATTCCACCCGCGTGAAGAAGTGGCGCGAGCAGGTCGGCGAAGCC
TGCGAAGAGTTGCGAGGCAGCGGCCTGGTGGAACACGCCTGGGTCAATGATGACCTGGTGCATTGCAAAC
GCTAGGGCCTTGTGGGGTCAGTTCCGGCTGGGGGTTCAGCAGCCCCTGCTCGGATCTGTTGGACCGGACA
GTAGTCATGGTTGATGGGCTGCCTGTATCG
Features (pLannotate 1.2.2; 16 found; start..end, strand, type, name):
     51..75      +  misc_feature   LB T-DNA repeat: left border repeat from nopaline C58 T-DNA
    984..1012    -  CDS            lacZα (fragment): LacZα fragment of β-galactosidase; lacZ fragment
   1022..1069    +  protein_bind   FRT: FLP-mediated recombination occurs in the 8-bp core sequence TCTAGAAA (Turan and Bode, 2011). FLP recombinase from the Saccharomyces cerevisiae 2μ plasmid
   1113..1165    +  promoter       EF-1α core promoter (fragment): core promoter for human elongation factor EF-1α
   1173..1672    +  promoter       PGK promoter: mouse phosphoglycerate kinase 1 promoter
   1685..2380    +  CDS            mScarlet: mScarlet is a basic (constitutively fluorescent) red fluorescent protein published in 2016, derived from synthetic construct. It has moderate acid sensitivity.
   2384..2505    +  polyA_signal   SV40 poly(A) signal: SV40 polyadenylation signal
   2594..3190    +  CDS            PuroR (fragment): puromycin N-acetyltransferase; pac from Streptomyces; confers resistance to puromycin
   3200..3325    +  CDS            ble (fragment): BLE_KLEPN - Experimental evidence at protein level: Swiss-Prot protein existence level 1. Binding protein with a strong affinity to the bleomycin family of antibiotics. Binds to CL990; an antimitotic-antibiotic compound. From Klebsiella pneumoniae.
   3320..3441    +  polyA_signal   SV40 poly(A) signal: SV40 polyadenylation signal
   4350..4374    +  misc_feature   RB T-DNA repeat: right border repeat from nopaline C58 T-DNA
   4471..5102    +  rep_origin     oriV: incP origin of replication
   5193..5297    +  promoter       AmpR promoter: bla
   5298..6092    +  CDS            KanR: aminoglycoside phosphotransferase; aphA-3; confers resistance to kanamycin
   6263..6851    +  rep_origin     ori: high-copy-number ColE1/pMB1/pBR322/pUC origin of replication
   7187..8332    +  CDS            trfA: TRFA_ECOLX - Experimental evidence at protein level: Swiss-Prot protein existence level 1. Also involved in plasmid copy number control, promoting intermolecular coupling of protein bound iterons at oriV, which inhibits replication initiation. From Escherichia coli.
