[The description below was written by a language model from this plasmid's Addgene catalogue record and pLannotate feature annotations shown in this document.]
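Description:
CLYBL_Bxb1-GA_LP_Dual_TC is a donor (targeting) plasmid for installing a Bxb1 recombinase landing pad at the CLYBL safe-harbour locus of human cells. It was developed as part of a platform for dual, single-copy integration of DNA payloads and gene circuits into human induced pluripotent stem cells. The sequenced plasmid is 8,430 nt. Its backbone is catalogued as pBR322/pUC and carries a high-copy ColE1-type origin and a kanamycin resistance gene driven by the AmpR (bla) promoter. The annotation also detects an incP oriV, the trfA replication gene and nopaline-type left and right T-DNA border repeats, which points to a binary-vector-derived backbone. These elements have no stated role in the mammalian application.

The roughly 4.2 kb synthetic insert is recorded as FRT-mScarlet-attP(GA)-PuroR-F3. In the feature table, an FRT site precedes a mouse PGK promoter driving the red fluorescent protein mScarlet with an SV40 poly(A) signal. A puromycin N-acetyltransferase coding fragment follows, then a short ble-like fragment and a second SV40 poly(A). The attP(GA) site, which is a Bxb1 attachment site with a GA central dinucleotide, and the F3 site named in the insert are not annotated. The CLYBL homology arms implied by the stated purpose are also not annotated, though unannotated stretches flank the cassette between the border repeats. No promoter is annotated directly upstream of PuroR, and the record does not explain how that marker is expressed.

Once the pad is in the genome, mScarlet marks the cells that carry it. Bxb1 integrase can then insert a payload bearing the matching attB site at attP. The heterospecific FRT and F3 sites flanking the cassette would allow FLP-mediated excision or exchange of auxiliary sequences.
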