Addgene plasmid #229776: CLYBL_Bxb1-GA_LP_Dual_TC
Purpose: CLYBL targeting construct with the Bxb1-GA landing pad cassette.
Depositing lab: Richard Davis. Depositing organization: Leiden University Medical Center. Publication: STRAIGHT-IN Dual: a platform for dual, single-copy integrations of DNA payloads and gene circuits into human induced pluripotent stem cells. Blanch-Asensio A, Ploessl DS, Wang NB, Mummery CL, Galloway KE, Davis RP. bioRxiv [Preprint]. 2024 Oct 17:2024.10.17.616637. doi: 10.1101/2024.10.17.616637. PubMed 39464154.
Backbone
  Vector backbone: pBR322/pUC
  Backbone size w/o insert (bp): 4300
  Vector type: Mammalian Expression, Synthetic Biology
  Selectable markers: Puromycin
Growth in bacteria
  Bacterial resistance: Kanamycin, 50 μg/mL
  Growth temperature: 37°C
  Growth strain: NEB Stable
  Copy number: High Copy
Gene/Insert
  Gene/Insert name: FRT-mScarlet-attP(GA)-PuroR-F3
  Species: Synthetic
  Insert size (bp): 4200
  Promoter: pGK
  Cloning method: Gibson Cloning
Terms and licenses: Academic/Nonprofit Terms; Industry Terms: Not Available to Industry
Depositor comments: Please visit https://doi.org/10.1101/2024.10.17.616637 for bioRxiv preprint.
How to cite: CLYBL_Bxb1-GA_LP_Dual_TC was a gift from Richard Davis (Addgene plasmid # 229776 ; http://n2t.net/addgene:229776 ; RRID:Addgene_229776)
